>Addgene plasmid #214910 | CILK1-E80K | addgene full sequence | sequence record 426031 | Addgene NGS Result
AACAAAATATTAACGCTTACAATTTCCATTCGCCATTCAGGCTGCGCAACTGTTGGGAAGGGCGATCGGT
GCGGGCCTCTTCGCTATTACGCCAGCTGGCGAAAGGGGGATGTGCTGCAAGGCGATTAAGTTGGGTAACG
CCAGGGTTTTCCCAGTCACGACGTTGTAAAACGACGGCCAGTGCCAAGCTGATCTATACATTGAATCAAT
ATTGGCAATTAGCCATATTAGTCATTGGTTATATAGCATAAATCAATATTGGCTATTGGCCATTGCATAC
GTTGTATCTATATCATAATATGTACATTTATATTGGCTCATGTCCAATATGACCGCCATGTTGACATTGA
TTATTGACTAGTTATTAATAGTAATCAATTACGGGGTCATTAGTTCATAGCCCATATATGGAGTTCCGCG
TTACATAACTTACGGTAAATGGCCCGCCTGGCTGACCGCCCAACGACCCCCGCCCATTGACGTCAATAAT
GACGTATGTTCCCATAGTAACGCCAATAGGGACTTTCCATTGACGTCAATGGGTGGAGTATTTACGGTAA
ACTGCCCACTTGGCAGTACATCAAGTGTATCATATGCCAAGTCCGCCCCCTATTGACGTCAATGACGGTA
AATGGCCCGCCTGGCATTATGCCCAGTACATGACCTTACGGGACTTTCCTACTTGGCAGTACATCTACGT
ATTAGTCATCGCTATTACCATGGTGATGCGGTTTTGGCAGTACACCAATGGGCGTGGATAGCGGTTTGAC
TCACGGGGATTTCCAAGTCTCCACCCCATTGACGTCAATGGGAGTTTGTTTTGGCACCAAAATCAACGGG
ACTTTCCAAAATGTCGTAATAACCCCGCCCCGTTGACGCAAATGGGCGGTAGGCGTGTACGGTGGGAGGT
CTATATAAGCAGAGCTCGTTTAGTGAACCGTCAGAATTTTGTAATACGACTCACTATAGGGCGGCCGGGA
ATTCGTCGACTGGATCCGGTACCGAGGAGATCTGCCGCCGCGATCGCCATGAATAGATACACAACAATCA
GGCAGCTCGGGGATGGAACCTACGGTTCCGTCCTGCTGGGAAGAAGCATTGAGTCTGGGGAGCTGATCGC
TATTAAAAAAATGAAAAGAAAATTTTATTCCTGGGAGGAATGCATGAACCTTCGGGAGGTTAAGTCTTTA
AAGAAGCTCAACCATGCCAATGTAGTCAAATTAAAAGAAGTTATCAGGGAAAATGATCATCTTTATTTTA
TCTTCAAGTACATGAAGGAAAATCTTTACCAGCTCATTAAAGAGAGAAATAAGTTGTTTCCTGAGTCTGC
TATAAGGAATATCATGTATCAGATATTACAAGGACTCGCATTTATTCACAAACACGGCTTCTTTCATCGA
GACTTAAAGCCTGAGAACCTCCTCTGCATGGGACCAGAACTTGTGAAAATTGCAGACTTTGGTTTGGCCC
GAGAAATACGATCAAAACCTCCATATACAGATTATGTATCTACCAGATGGTACAGGGCTCCAGAAGTACT
CCTGAGGTCTACCAACTACAGCTCCCCCATTGACGTCTGGGCGGTGGGCTGCATCATGGCAGAAGTTTAC
ACCCTCAGGCCACTCTTCCCTGGAGCCAGTGAAATTGACACAATATTCAAAATTTGCCAAGTGCTGGGGA
CACCAAAAAAGACTGACTGGCCTGAAGGCTATCAACTTTCAAGTGCAATGAACTTCCGTTGGCCACAGTG
TGTACCCAATAACTTAAAGACCTTGATTCCCAATGCTAGCAGTGAAGCAGTCCAGCTCCTGAGAGACATG
CTTCAGTGGGATCCCAAGAAACGACCAACAGCTAGTCAGGCACTTCGATATCCTTACTTCCAAGTTGGAC
ACCCACTAGGCAGCACCACACAAAACCTTCAGGATTCAGAAAAACCACAGAAAGGCATCCTGGAAAAGGC
AGGCCCACCTCCTTATATTAAGCCAGTCCCACCTGCCCAGCCACCAGCCAAGCCACACACACGAATTTCT
TCACGACAGCATCAAGCCAGCCAGCCCCCTCTGCATCTCACGTACCCCTACAAAGCAGAGGTCTCCAGGA
CAGATCACCCAAGCCATCTCCAGGAGGACAAGCCAAGCCCGTTGCTTTTCCCATCCCTCCACAACAAGCA
TCCACAGTCGAAAATCACAGCTGGCCTGGAGCACAAAAATGGTGAGATAAAGCCAAAGAGTAGGAGAAGG
TGGGGTCTTATTTCCAGGTCAACAAAGGATTCAGATGATTGGGCTGACTTGGATGACTTGGATTTCAGTC
CATCCCTCAGCAGGATTGACCTGAAAAACAAGAAAAGACAGAGTGATGACACTCTCTGCAGGTTTGAGAG
TGTTTTGGACCTGAAGCCCTCTGAGCCTGTGGGCACAGGAAACAGTGCCCCCACCCAGACGTCATATCAG
CGGCGAGACACGCCCACCCTGAGATCTGCAGCCAAGCAGCACTATTTGAAGCACTCTCGATACTTGCCTG
GGATCAGTATAAGAAATGGCATACTCTCGAATCCAGGCAAGGAATTTATTCCACCTAATCCATGGTCTAG
TTCTGGCTTGTCTGGAAAATCTTCAGGGACAATGTCAGTAATCAGCAAAGTAAATTCAGTTGGTTCCAGC
TCTACAAGTTCTAGTGGACTGACTGGAAACTATGTCCCTTCCTTTCTGAAAAAAGAAATCGGTTCTGCTA
TGCAGAGGGTACACCTAGCACCTATTCCAGACCCTTCCCCTGGTTATTCCTCCCTGAAGGCCATGAGACC
TCATCCTGGGCGACCATTCTTCCACACCCAGCCTAGAAGCACTCCTGGGTTGATACCACGGCCTCCAGCC
GCCCAGCCAGTGCATGGCCGGACAGACTGGGCTTCCAAGTACGCATCTCGGCGAACGCGTACGCGGCCGC
TCGAGCAGAAACTCATCTCAGAAGAGGATCTGGCAGCAAATGATATCCTGGATTACAAGGATGACGACGA
TAAGGTTTAAACGGCCGGCCGCGGTCATAGCTGTTTCCTGAACAGATCCCGGGTGGCATCCCTGTGACCC
CTCCCCAGTGCCTCTCCTGGCCCTGGAAGTTGCCACTCCAGTGCCCACCAGCCTTGTCCTAATAAAATTA
AGTTGCATCATTTTGTCTGACTAGGTGTCCTTCTATAATATTATGGGGTGGAGGGGGGTGGTATGGAGCA
AGGGGCAAGTTGGGAAGACAACCTGTAGGGCCTGCGGGGTCTATTGGGAACCAAGCTGGAGTGCAGTGGC
ACAATCTTGGCTCACTGCAATCTCCGCCTCCTGGGTTCAAGCGATTCTCCTGCCTCAGCCTCCCGAGTTG
TTGGGATTCCAGGCATGCATGACCAGGCTCAGCTAATTTTTGTTTTTTTGGTAGAGACGGGGTTTCACCA
TATTGGCCAGGCTGGTCTCCAACTCCTAATCTCAGGTGATCTACCCACCTTGGCCTCCCAAATTGCTGGG
ATTACAGGCGTGAACCACTGCTCCCTTCCCTGTCCTTCTGATTTTAAAATAACTATACCAGCAGGAGGAC
GTCCAGACACAGCATAGGCTACCTGGCCATGCCCAACCGGTGGGACATTTGAGTTGCTTGCTTGGCACTG
TCCTCTCATGCGTTGGGTCCACTCAGTAGATGCCTGTTGAATTGGGTACGCGGCCAGCGGCGAGCGGTAT
CAGCTCACTCAAAGGCGGTAATACGGTTATCCACAGAATCAGGGGATAACGCAGGAAAGAACATGTGAGC
AAAAGGCCAGCAAAAGGCCAGGAACCGTAAAAAGGCCGCGTTGCTGGCGTTTTTCCATAGGCTCCGCCCC
CCTGACGAGCATCACAAAAATCGACGCTCAAGTCAGAGGTGGCGAAACCCGACAGGACTATAAAGATACC
AGGCGTTTCCCCCTGGAAGCTCCCTCGTGCGCTCTCCTGTTCCGACCCTGCCGCTTACCGGATACCTGTC
CGCCTTTCTCCCTTCGGGAAGCGTGGCGCTTTCTCATAGCTCACGCTGTAGGTATCTCAGTTCGGTGTAG
GTCGTTCGCTCCAAGCTGGGCTGTGTGCACGAACCCCCCGTTCAGCCCGACCGCTGCGCCTTATCCGGTA
ACTATCGTCTTGAGTCCAACCCGGTAAGACACGACTTATCGCCACTGGCAGCAGCCACTGGTAACAGGAT
TAGCAGAGCGAGGTATGTAGGCGGTGCTACAGAGTTCTTGAAGTGGTGGCCTAACTACGGCTACACTAGA
AGAACAGTATTTGGTATCTGCGCTCTGCTGAAGCCAGTTACCTTCGGAAAAAGAGTTGGTAGCTCTTGAT
CCGGCAAACAAACCACCGCTGGTAGCGGTGGTTTTTTTGTTTGCAAGCAGCAGATTACGCGCAGAAAAAA
AGGATCTCAAGAAGATCCTTTGATCTTTTCTACGGGGTCTGACGCTCAGTGGAACGAAAACTCACGTTAA
GGGATTTTGGTCATGAGATTATCAAAAAGGATCTTCACCTAGATCCTTTTAAATTAAAAATGAAGTTTTA
AATCAATCTAAAGTATATATGAGTAACCTGAGGCTATGGCAGGGCCTGCCGCCCCGACGTTGGCTGCGAG
CCCTGGGCCTTCACCCGAACTTGGGGGGTGGGGTGGGGAAAAGGAAGAAACGCGGGCGTATTGGCCCCAA
TGGGGTCTCGGTGGGGTATCGACAGAGTGCCAGCCCTGGGACCGAACCCCGCGTTTATGAACAAACGACC
CAACACCGTGCGTTTTATTCTGTCTTTTTATTGCCGTCATAGCGCGGGTTCCTTCCGGTATTGTCTCCTT
CCGTGTTTCAGTTAGCCTCCCCCTAGGGTGGGCGAAGAACTCCAGCATGAGATCCCCGCGCTGGAGGATC
ATCCAGCCGGCGTCCCGGAAAACGATTCCGAAGCCCAACCTTTCATAGAAGGCGGCGGTGGAATCGAAAT
CTCGTGATGGCAGGTTGGGCGTCGCTTGGTCGGTCATTTCGAACCCCAGAGTCCCGCTCAGAAGAACTCG
TCAAGAAGGCGATAGAAGGCGATGCGCTGCGAATCGGGAGCGGCGATACCGTAAAGCACGAGGAAGCGGT
CAGCCCATTCGCCGCCAAGCTCTTCAGCAATATCACGGGTAGCCAACGCTATGTCCTGATAGCGATCCGC
CACACCCAGCCGGCCACAGTCGATGAATCCAGAAAAGCGGCCATTTTCCACCATGATATTCGGCAAGCAG
GCATCGCCATGGGTCACGACGAGATCCTCGCCGTCGGGCATGCTCGCCTTGAGCCTGGCGAACAGTTCGG
CTGGCGCGAGCCCCTGATGCTCTTCGTCCAGATCATCCTGATCGACAAGACCGGCTTCCATCCGAGTACG
TGCTCGCTCGATGCGATGTTTCGCTTGGTGGTCGAATGGGCAGGTAGCCGGATCAAGCGTATGCAGCCGC
CGCATTGCATCAGCCATGATGGATACTTTCTCGGCAGGAGCAAGGTGAGATGACAGGAGATCCTGCCCCG
GCACTTCGCCCAATAGCAGCCAGTCCCTTCCCGCTTCAGTGACAACGTCGAGCACAGCTGCGCAAGGAAC
GCCCGTCGTGGCCAGCCACGATAGCCGCGCTGCCTCGTCTTGCAGTTCATTCAGGGCACCGGACAGGTCG
GTCTTGACAAAAAGAACCGGGCGCCCCTGCGCTGACAGCCGGAACACGGCGGCATCAGAGCAGCCGATTG
TCTGTTGTGCCCAGTCATAGCCGAATAGCCTCTCCACCCAAGCGGCCGGAGAACCTGCGTGCAATCCATC
TTGTTCAATCATGCGAAACGATCCTCATCCTGTCTCTTGATCGATCTTTGCAAAAGCCTAGGCCTCCAAA
AAAGCCTCCTCACTACTTCTGGAATAGCTCAGAGGCCGAGGCGGCCTCGGCCTCTGCATAAATAAAAAAA
ATTAGTCAGCCATGGGGCGGAGAATGGGCGGAACTGGGCGGAGTTAGGGGCGGGACTATGGTTGCTGACT
AATTGAGATGCATGCTTTGCATACTTCTGCCTGCTGGGGAGCCTGGGGACTTTCCACACCTGGTTGCTGA
CTAATTGAGATGCATGCTTTGCATACTTCTGCCTGCTGGGGAGCCTGGGGACTTTCCACACCCTAACTGA
CACACATTCCACAGCTGGTTCTTTCCGCCTCAGGACTCTTCCTTTTTCAATATTATTGAAGCATTTATCA
GGGTTATTGTCTCATGAGCGGATACATATTTGAATGTATTTAGAAAAATAAACAAATAGGGGTTCCGCGC
ACATTTCCCCGAAAAGTGCCACCTG
[124 nt withheld, positions 6326-6449]
C
[91 nt withheld, positions 6451-6541]
A
[49 nt withheld, positions 6543-6591]
CCTTTGACGTTGGAGTCCACGTTCTTT
[37 nt withheld, positions 6619-6655]
ACCCTATCTCGGTCTATTCTTTTGATTTATAAGGGATTTTGCCGATTTCGGCCTATTGGTTAAAAAATGA
GCTGATTTAACAAAAATTTAACGCGAATTTT
Features (pLannotate 1.2.2; 18 found; start..end, strand, type, name):
      1..25      +  rep_origin     M13 ori (fragment): M13 bacteriophage origin of replication; arrow indicates direction of (+) strand synthesis
     29..183     -  CDS            lacZα (fragment): LacZα fragment of β-galactosidase; lacZ fragment
    343..722     +  enhancer       CMV enhancer: human cytomegalovirus immediate early enhancer
    724..923     +  promoter       CMV promoter: human cytomegalovirus (CMV) immediate early promoter
    952..970     +  promoter       T7 promoter: promoter for bacteriophage T7 RNA polymerase
   1029..2924    +  CDS            CILK1: CILK1_HUMAN - Also known as ICK, KIAA0936. Experimental evidence at protein level: Swiss-Prot protein existence level 1. Required for ciliogenesis (PubMed:24797473). Phosphorylates KIF3A (By similarity). Involved in the control of ciliary length (PubMed:24853502). Regulates the ciliary localization of SHH pathway components as well as the localization of IFT components at ciliary tips (By similarity). May play a key role in the development of multiple organ systems and particularly in cardiac development (By similarity). Regulates intraflagellar transport (IFT) speed and negatively regulates c
   2991..3015    +  CDS            3xFLAG (fragment): three tandem FLAG® epitope tags
   3061..3683    +  polyA_signal   hGH poly(A) signal: human growth hormone polyadenylation signal
   3832..4420    -  rep_origin     ori: high-copy-number ColE1/pMB1/pBR322/pUC origin of replication
   4642..4658    +  polyA_signal   bGH poly(A) signal (fragment): bovine growth hormone polyadenylation signal
   4749..4796    -  polyA_signal   HSV TK poly(A) signal: herpes simplex virus thymidine kinase polyadenylation signal (Cole and Stacy, 1985)
   4855..5007    -  CDS            ble (fragment): BLE_KLEPN - Experimental evidence at protein level: Swiss-Prot protein existence level 1. Binding protein with a strong affinity to the bleomycin family of antibiotics. Binds to CL990; an antimitotic-antibiotic compound. From Klebsiella pneumoniae.
   5028..5822    -  CDS            NeoR/KanR: aminoglycoside phosphotransferase from Tn5; aph(3')-II (or nptII); confers resistance to neomycin, kanamycin, and G418 (Geneticin®)
   5871..6005    -  rep_origin     SV40 ori: SV40 origin of replication
   6009..6080    -  promoter       SV40 promoter (fragment): SV40 enhancer and early promoter
   6081..6152    -  promoter       SV40 promoter (fragment): SV40 enhancer and early promoter
   6195..6299    -  promoter       AmpR promoter: bla
   6326..6754    +  rep_origin     f1 ori (sequence partly withheld): f1 bacteriophage origin of replication; arrow indicates direction of (+) strand synthesis
