[The description below was written by a language model from this plasmid's Addgene catalogue record and pLannotate feature annotations shown in this document.]
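Description:
CILK1-E80K is a mammalian expression plasmid built on the commercial pCMV6-Entry backbone and carrying human CILK1 (ciliogenesis-associated kinase 1, formerly known as ICK or MRK) with an E80K amino-acid substitution. The sequenced record is 6,756 nt. The plasmid is maintained in E. coli at high copy through a ColE1/pUC-type origin and selected with kanamycin. Resistance comes from the Tn5 NeoR/KanR aminoglycoside phosphotransferase gene. This gene lies downstream of both a bacterial (bla-type) promoter and SV40 early promoter/origin sequences and ends in an HSV TK polyadenylation signal, so the same marker can also support G418 selection in mammalian cells. An f1 origin and small remnants of lacZα, M13 ori, ble and a bGH poly(A) signal are also annotated as backbone fragments.

The expression cassette consists of the CMV immediate-early enhancer and promoter, a T7 promoter that could allow in vitro transcription, the CILK1 open reading frame, and a human growth hormone polyadenylation signal. The catalogue entry lists a C-terminal Myc-FLAG tag. The automated annotation picks up only a short FLAG-type match just downstream of the coding sequence and does not annotate the Myc epitope separately. The tag allows the expressed protein to be detected or immunoprecipitated.

CILK1 is a kinase required for ciliogenesis and for control of ciliary length, intraflagellar transport and the ciliary localization of hedgehog pathway components. The plasmid's stated purpose is expression of the mutant CILK1 variant, and the associated publication describes an inactivating ICK mutation that impairs hedgehog signalling and causes short rib-polydactyly syndrome. The record does not state the cloning method.
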