Addgene plasmid #214910: CILK1-E80K
Purpose: expression of the mutant variant of CILK1
Depositing lab: Pavel Krejčí. Depositing organization: Masaryk University. Publication: An inactivating mutation in intestinal cell kinase, ICK, impairs hedgehog signalling and causes short rib-polydactyly syndrome. Paige Taylor S, Kunova Bosakova M, Varecha M, Balek L, Barta T, Trantirek L, Jelinkova I, Duran I, Vesela I, Forlenza KN, Martin JH, Hampl A, Bamshad M, Nickerson D, Jaworski ML, Song J, Ko HW, Cohn DH, Krakow D, Krejci P. Hum Mol Genet. 2016 Sep 15;25(18):3998-4011. doi: 10.1093/hmg/ddw240. Epub 2016 Jul 27. PubMed 27466187.
Backbone
  Vector backbone: pCMV6-Entry
  Backbone manufacturer: Origene
  Vector type: Mammalian Expression
Growth in bacteria
  Bacterial resistance: Kanamycin, 50 μg/mL
  Growth temperature: 37°C
  Growth strain: DH5alpha
  Copy number: High Copy
Gene/Insert
  Gene/Insert name: CILK1 (alt names: ICK; MRK)
  Species: H. sapiens (human)
  Mutation: E80K substitution
  Entrez Gene: CILK1 (a.k.a. ECO, EJM10, ICK, LCK2, MRK, hICK)
  Promoter: CMV
  Tag / fusion protein: Myc-FLAG (C terminal on insert)
  Cloning method: Unknown
Terms and licenses: Academic/Nonprofit Terms; Industry Terms: Not Available to Industry
How to cite: CILK1-E80K was a gift from Pavel Krejčí (Addgene plasmid # 214910 ; http://n2t.net/addgene:214910 ; RRID:Addgene_214910)
